Addgene plasmid #200727: pLenti-C-Myc-DDK-IRES-Puro HNRNPA1
Purpose: Lentiviral expression of Flag-Tagged human HNRNPA1
Depositing lab: Claudio Alarcón. Depositing organization: Yale University.
Backbone
  Vector backbone: pLenti-C-Myc-DDK-IRES-Puro
  Backbone manufacturer: Origene
  Vector type: Mammalian Expression, Lentiviral
  Selectable markers: Puromycin
Growth in bacteria
  Bacterial resistance: Chloramphenicol, 25 μg/mL
  Growth temperature: 37°C
  Growth strain: NEB Stable
  Copy number: Unknown
Gene/Insert
  Gene/Insert name: HNRNPA1
  Species: H. sapiens (human)
  Entrez Gene: HNRNPA1 (a.k.a. ALS19, ALS20, HNRPA1, HNRPA1L3, IBMPFD3, MPD3, UP 1, hnRNP A1, hnRNP-A1)
  Promoter: CMV
  Tag / fusion protein: Myc-DDK from backbone plasmid (C terminal on backbone)
  Cloning method: Restriction Enzyme; 5′ cloning site Unknown (unknown if destroyed)
  Sequencing primers: 5′ V2-F; 3′ IRES100-R
Terms and licenses: Academic/Nonprofit Terms; Industry Terms: Not Available to Industry
How to cite: pLenti-C-Myc-DDK-IRES-Puro HNRNPA1 was a gift from Claudio Alarcón (Addgene plasmid # 200727 ; http://n2t.net/addgene:200727 ; RRID:Addgene_200727)
