[The description below was written by a language model from this plasmid's Addgene catalogue record and pLannotate feature annotations shown in this document.]
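Description:
pLenti-C-Myc-DDK-IRES-Puro HNRNPA1 is an 8.5 kb lentiviral mammalian expression plasmid built on the commercial pLenti-C-Myc-DDK-IRES-Puro backbone and carrying the human HNRNPA1 open reading frame. It is propagated in E. coli through a high-copy ColE1/pUC-type origin and selected with chloramphenicol via a cat gene driven by the bla promoter. The recorded host is a recombination-deficient stable strain, as is common for plasmids containing repeated LTRs.

The viral portion follows an HIV-1-based transfer vector layout. A CMV enhancer/promoter is placed upstream of a truncated 5' LTR, so genomic RNA can be transcribed in packaging cells. This is followed by the Ψ packaging signal with a gag fragment, the Rev response element for nuclear export of the unspliced transcript, and the cPPT/CTS. The annotation labels the downstream repeat as another truncated LTR, preceded by a nef fragment.

Between these elements, an internal CMV enhancer/promoter (with an adjacent T7 promoter) drives HNRNPA1. The annotation tool matched this insert to the highly conserved bovine orthologue, but the catalogue records it as human. The coding sequence is fused at its C terminus to the backbone's Myc-DDK tag, of which only a FLAG-type segment is annotated. An EMCV IRES then allows puromycin N-acetyltransferase to be translated from the same transcript, linking drug resistance to transgene expression. A single loxP site and a WPRE, which enhances transcript stability and expression, follow the cassette.

The construct is intended for producing lentivirus to express Flag-tagged hnRNP A1, an RNA-binding protein involved in pre-mRNA packaging, export and splice site selection. Transduced cells can be selected with puromycin, and the epitope tags allow detection or pulldown of the protein.
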