Features (pLannotate 1.2.2; 25 found; start..end, strand, type, name):
     80..736     -  CDS            cat: CAT_ECOLX - Experimental evidence at protein level: Swiss-Prot protein existence level 1. This enzyme is an effector of chloramphenicol resistance in bacteria. From Escherichia coli. This protein is used as a marker in many commonly used cloning vectors, such as pACYC184.
    737..841     -  promoter       AmpR promoter: bla
    900..952     -  misc_feature   bom (fragment): basis of mobility region from pBR322
   1106..1485    +  enhancer       CMV enhancer: human cytomegalovirus immediate early enhancer
   1486..1685    +  promoter       CMV promoter: human cytomegalovirus (CMV) immediate early promoter
   1703..1883    +  LTR            5' LTR (truncated): truncated 5' long terminal repeat (LTR) from HIV-1
   1930..2055    +  misc_feature   HIV-1 Ψ: packaging signal of human immunodeficiency virus type 1
   2039..2377    +  CDS            HIV-1 gag (fragment): gag protein from human immunodeficiency virus 1; gag
   2552..2785    +  misc_feature   RRE: The Rev response element (RRE) of HIV-1 allows for Rev-dependent mRNA export from the nucleus to the cytoplasm.
   3162..3262    +  CDS            Rev (fragment): human immunodeficiency virus 1 (HIV-1) Rev protein; rev; enhances nuclear export of unspliced and incompletely spliced viral mRNAs
   3312..3429    +  misc_feature   cPPT/CTS: central polypurine tract and central termination sequence of HIV-1
   3512..3891    +  enhancer       CMV enhancer: human cytomegalovirus immediate early enhancer
   3893..4092    +  promoter       CMV promoter: human cytomegalovirus (CMV) immediate early promoter
   4121..4139    +  promoter       T7 promoter: promoter for bacteriophage T7 RNA polymerase
   4197..5156    +  CDS            HNRNPA1: ROA1_BOVIN - Also known as HNRPA1. Experimental evidence at protein level: Swiss-Prot protein existence level 1. Involved in the packaging of pre-mRNA into hnRNP particles, transport of poly(A) mRNA from the nucleus to the cytoplasm and may modulate splice site selection. May bind to specific miRNA hairpins. Binds to the IRES and thereby inhibits the translation of the apoptosis protease activating factor APAF1. From Bos taurus (Bovine).
   5223..5247    +  CDS            3xFLAG (fragment): three tandem FLAG® epitope tags
   5391..5853    +  misc_feature   IRES: internal ribosome entry site (IRES) of the encephalomyocarditis virus (EMCV)
   5855..6454    +  CDS            PuroR: puromycin N-acetyltransferase; pac from Streptomyces alboniger; confers resistance to puromycin
   6484..6517    +  protein_bind   loxP: Cre-mediated recombination occurs in the 8-bp core sequence (GCATACAT). Cre recombinase
   6550..6573    +  misc_feature   MCS (fragment): pBluescript multiple cloning site
   6573..7161    +  misc_feature   WPRE: woodchuck hepatitis virus posttranscriptional regulatory element
   7162..7181    +  misc_feature   MCS (fragment): pBluescript multiple cloning site
   7183..7683    +  CDS            nef (fragment): NEF_HV1LA - Experimental evidence at protein level: Swiss-Prot protein existence level 1. Extracellular Nef protein targets CD4(+) T-lymphocytes for apoptosis by interacting with CXCR4 surface receptors. From Human immunodeficiency virus type 1 group M subtype B (isolate Lai) (HIV-1).
   7690..7870    +  LTR            5' LTR (truncated): truncated 5' long terminal repeat (LTR) from HIV-1
   7932..8520    -  rep_origin     ori: high-copy-number ColE1/pMB1/pBR322/pUC origin of replication
>Addgene plasmid #200727 | pLenti-C-Myc-DDK-IRES-Puro HNRNPA1 | addgene full sequence | sequence record 401793 | Addgene NGS Result
GAAGATCCTTTGATCTTTTCTACGGGGTCTGACGCTCAGTGGAACGAAAACTCACGTTAAGGGATTTTGG
TCATGATTACGCCCCGCCCTGCCACTCATCGCAGTACTGTTGTAATTCATTAAGCATTCTGCCGACATGG
AAGCCATCACAAACGGCATGATGAACCTGAATCGCCAGCGGCATCAGCACCTTGTCGCCTTGCGTATAAT
ATTTGCCCATGGTGAAAACGGGGGCGAAGAAGTTGTCCATATTGGCCACGTTTAAATCAAAACTGGTGAA
ACTCACCCAGGGATTGGCTGAGACGAAAAACATATTCTCAATAAACCCTTTAGGGAAATAGGCCAGGTTT
TCACCGTAACACGCCACATCTTGCGAATATATGTGTAGAAACTGCCGGAAATCGTCGTGGTATTCACTCC
AGAGCGATGAAAACGTTTCAGTTTGCTCATGGAAAACGGTGTAACAAGGGTGAACACTATCCCATATCAC
CAGCTCACCGTCTTTCATTGCCATACGGAACTCCGGATGAGCATTCATCAGGCGGGCAAGAATGTGAATA
AAGGCCGGATAAAACTTGTGCTTATTTTTCTTTACGGTCTTTAAAAAGGCCGTAATATCCAGCTGAACGG
TCTGGTTATAGGTACATTGAGCAACTGACTGAAATGCCTCAAAATGTTCTTTACGATGCCATTGGGATAT
ATCAACGGTGGTATATCCAGTGATTTTTTTCTCCATACTCTTCCTTTTTCAATATTATTGAAGCATTTAT
CAGGGTTATTGTCTCATGAGCGGATACATATTTGAATGTATTTAGAAAAATAAACAAATAGGGGTTCCGC
GCACATTTCCCCGAAAAGTGCCACCTGACGTCGACGGATCGGGAGATCTCCCGATCCCCTATGGTGCACT
CTCAGTACAATCTGCTCTGATGCCGCATAGTTAAGCCAGTATCTGCTCCCTGCTTGTGTGTTGGAGGTCG
CTGAGTAGTGCGCGAGCAAAATTTAAGCTACAACAAGGCAAGGCTTGACCGACAATTGCATGAAGAATCT
GCTTAGGGTTAGGCGTTTTGCGCTGCTTCGCGATGTACGGGCCAGATATCGCGTTGACATTGATTATTGA
CTAGTTATTAATAGTAATCAATTACGGGGTCATTAGTTCATAGCCCATATATGGAGTTCCGCGTTACATA
ACTTACGGTAAATGGCCCGCCTGGCTGACCGCCCAACGACCCCCGCCCATTGACGTCAATAATGACGTAT
GTTCCCATAGTAACGCCAATAGGGACTTTCCATTGACGTCAATGGGTGGAGTATTTACGGTAAACTGCCC
ACTTGGCAGTACATCAAGTGTATCATATGCCAAGTACGCCCCCTATTGACGTCAATGACGGTAAATGGCC
CGCCTGGCATTATGCCCAGTACATGACCTTATGGGACTTTCCTACTTGGCAGTACATCTACGTATTAGTC
ATCGCTATTACCATGGTGATGCGGTTTTGGCAGTACATCAATGGGCGTGGATAGCGGTTTGACTCACGGG
GATTTCCAAGTCTCCACCCCATTGACGTCAATGGGAGTTTGTTTTGGCACCAAAATCAACGGGACTTTCC
AAAATGTCGTAACAACTCCGCCCCATTGACGCAAATGGGCGGTAGGCGTGTACGGTGGGAGGTCTATATA
AGCAGCGCGTTTTGCCTGTACTGGGTCTCTCTGGTTAGACCAGATCTGAGCCTGGGAGCTCTCTGGCTAA
CTAGGGAACCCACTGCTTAAGCCTCAATAAAGCTTGCCTTGAGTGCTTCAAGTAGTGTGTGCCCGTCTGT
TGTGTGACTCTGGTAACTAGAGATCCCTCAGACCCTTTTAGTCAGTGTGGAAAATCTCTAGCAGTGGCGC
CCGAACAGGGACTTGAAAGCGAAAGGGAAACCAGAGGAGCTCTCTCGACGCAGGACTCGGCTTGCTGAAG
CGCGCACGGCAAGAGGCGAGGGGCGGCGACTGGTGAGTACGCCAAAAATTTTGACTAGCGGAGGCTAGAA
GGAGAGAGATGGGTGCGAGAGCGTCAGTATTAAGCGGGGGAGAATTAGATCGCGATGGGAAAAAATTCGG
TTAAGGCCAGGGGGAAAGAAAAAATATAAATTAAAACATATAGTATGGGCAAGCAGGGAGCTAGAACGAT
TCGCAGTTAATCCTGGCCTGTTAGAAACATCAGAAGGCTGTAGACAAATACTGGGACAGCTACAACCATC
CCTTCAGACAGGATCAGAAGAACTTAGATCATTATATAATACAGTAGCAACCCTCTATTGTGTGCATCAA
AGGATAGAGATAAAAGACACCAAGGAAGCTTTAGACAAGATAGAGGAAGAGCAAAACAAAAGTAAGACCA
CCGCACAGCAAGCGGCCGGCCGCTGATCTTCAGACCTGGAGGAGGAGATATGAGGGACAATTGGAGAAGT
GAATTATATAAATATAAAGTAGTAAAAATTGAACCATTAGGAGTAGCACCCACCAAGGCAAAGAGAAGAG
TGGTGCAGAGAGAAAAAAGAGCAGTGGGAATAGGAGCTTTGTTCCTTGGGTTCTTGGGAGCAGCAGGAAG
CACTATGGGCGCAGCGTCAATGACGCTGACGGTACAGGCCAGACAATTATTGTCTGGTATAGTGCAGCAG
CAGAACAATTTGCTGAGGGCTATTGAGGCGCAACAGCATCTGTTGCAACTCACAGTCTGGGGCATCAAGC
AGCTCCAGGCAAGAATCCTGGCTGTGGAAAGATACCTAAAGGATCAACAGCTCCTGGGGATTTGGGGTTG
CTCTGGAAAACTCATTTGCACCACTGCTGTGCCTTGGAATGCTAGTTGGAGTAATAAATCTCTGGAACAG
ATTTGGAATCACACGACCTGGATGGAGTGGGACAGAGAAATTAACAATTACACAAGCTTAATACACTCCT
TAATTGAAGAATCGCAAAACCAGCAAGAAAAGAATGAACAAGAATTATTGGAATTAGATAAATGGGCAAG
TTTGTGGAATTGGTTTAACATAACAAATTGGCTGTGGTATATAAAATTATTCATAATGATAGTAGGAGGC
TTGGTAGGTTTAAGAATAGTTTTTGCTGTACTTTCTATAGTGAATAGAGTTAGGCAGGGATATTCACCAT
TATCGTTTCAGACCCACCTCCCAACCCCGAGGGGACCCGACAGGCCCGAAGGAATAGAAGAAGAAGGTGG
AGAGAGAGACAGAGACAGATCCATTCGATTAGTGAACGGATCGGCACTGCGTGCGCCAATTCTGCAGACA
AATGGCAGTATTCATCCACAATTTTAAAAGAAAAGGGGGGATTGGGGGGTACAGTGCAGGGGAAAGAATA
GTAGACATAATAGCAACAGACATACAAACTAAAGAATTACAAAAACAAATTACAAAAATTCAAAATTTTC
GGGTTTATTACAGGGACAGCAGAGATCCAGTTTGGTTAGTACCGGGCCCGCTCTAGACATGTCCAATATG
ACCGCCATGTTGACATTGATTATTGACTAGTTATTAATAGTAATCAATTACGGGGTCATTAGTTCATAGC
CCATATATGGAGTTCCGCGTTACATAACTTACGGTAAATGGCCCGCCTGGCTGACCGCCCAACGACCCCC
GCCCATTGACGTCAATAATGACGTATGTTCCCATAGTAACGCCAATAGGGACTTTCCATTGACGTCAATG
GGTGGAGTATTTACGGTAAACTGCCCACTTGGCAGTACATCAAGTGTATCATATGCCAAGTCCGCCCCCT
ATTGACGTCAATGACGGTAAATGGCCCGCCTGGCATTATGCCCAGTACATGACCTTACGGGACTTTCCTA
CTTGGCAGTACATCTACGTATTAGTCATCGCTATTACCATGGTGATGCGGTTTTGGCAGTACACCAATGG
GCGTGGATAGCGGTTTGACTCACGGGGATTTCCAAGTCTCCACCCCATTGACGTCAATGGGAGTTTGTTT
TGGCACCAAAATCAACGGGACTTTCCAAAATGTCGTAATAACCCCGCCCCGTTGACGCAAATGGGCGGTA
GGCGTGTACGGTGGGAGGTCTATATAAGCAGAGCTCGTTTAGTGAACCGTCAGAATTTTGTAATACGACT
CACTATAGGGCGGCCGGGAATTCGTCGACTGGATCCGGTACCGAGGAGATCTGCCGCCGCGATCGCATGT
CTAAGTCAGAGTCTCCTAAAGAGCCCGAACAGCTGAGGAAGCTCTTCATTGGAGGGTTGAGCTTTGAAAC
AACTGATGAGAGCCTGAGGAGCCATTTTGAGCAATGGGGAACGCTCACGGACTGTGTGGTAATGAGAGAT
CCAAACACCAAGCGCTCCAGGGGCTTTGGGTTTGTCACATATGCCACTGTGGAGGAGGTGGATGCAGCTA
TGAATGCAAGGCCACACAAGGTGGATGGAAGAGTTGTGGAACCAAAGAGAGCTGTCTCCAGAGAAGATTC
TCAAAGACCAGGTGCCCACTTAACTGTGAAAAAGATATTTGTTGGTGGCATTAAAGAAGACACTGAAGAA
CATCACCTAAGAGATTATTTTGAACAGTATGGAAAAATTGAAGTGATTGAAATCATGACTGACCGAGGCA
GTGGCAAGAAAAGGGGCTTTGCCTTTGTAACCTTTGACGACCATGACTCCGTGGATAAGATTGTCATTCA
GAAATACCATACTGTGAATGGCCACAACTGTGAAGTTAGAAAAGCCCTGTCAAAGCAAGAGATGGCTAGT
GCTTCATCCAGCCAAAGAGGTCGAAGTGGTTCTGGAAACTTTGGTGGTGGTCGTGGAGGTGGTTTCGGTG
GGAATGACAACTTCGGTCGTGGAGGAAACTTCAGTGGTCGTGGTGGCTTTGGTGGCAGCCGTGGTGGTGG
TGGATATGGTGGCAGTGGGGATGGCTATAATGGATTTGGTAATGATGGAAGCAATTTTGGAGGTGGTGGA
AGCTACAATGATTTTGGGAATTACAACAATCAGTCTTCAAATTTTGGACCCATGAAGGGAGGAAATTTTG
GAGGCAGAAGCTCTGGCCCCTATGGCGGTGGAGGCCAATACTTTGCAAAACCACGAAACCAAGGTGGCTA
TGGCGGTTCCAGCAGCAGCAGTAGCTATGGCAGTGGCAGAAGATTTACGCGTACGCGGCCGCTCGAGCAG
AAACTCATCTCAGAAGAGGATCTGGCAGCAAATGATATCCTGGATTACAAGGATGACGACGATAAGGTTT
AAACCTAGGCGTAGCGGCCGCAAATTCCGCCCCTCTCCCTCCCCCCCCCCTAACGTTACTGGCCGAAGCC
GCTTGGAATAAGGCCGGTGTGCGTTTGTCTATATGTTATTTTCCACCATATTGCCGTCTTTTGGCAATGT
GAGGGCCCGGAAACCTGGCCCTGTCTTCTTGACGAGCATTCCTAGGGGTCTTTCCCCTCTCGCCAAAGGA
ATGCAAGGTCTGTTGAATGTCGTGAAGGAAGCAGTTCCTCTGGAAGCTTCTTGAAGACAAACAACGTCTG
TAGCGACCCTTTGCAGGCAGCGGAACCCCCCACCTGGCGACAGGTGCCTCTGCGGCCAAAAGCCACGTGT
ATAAGATACACCTGCAAAGGCGGCACAACCCCAGTGCCACGTTGTGAGTTGGATAGTTGTGGAAAGAGTC
AAATGGCTCTCCTCAAGCGTATTCAACAAGGGGCTGAAGGATGCCCAGAAGGTACCCCATTGTATGGGAT
CTGATCTGGGGCCTCGGTGCACATGCTTTACATGTGTTTAGTCGAGGTTAAAAAAACGTCTAGGCCCCCC
GAACCACGGGGACGTGGTTTTCCTTTGAAAAACACGATGATAATATGACCGAGTACAAGCCCACGGTGCG
CCTCGCCACCCGCGACGACGTCCCCCGGGCAGTACGCACCCTCGCCGCCGCGTTCGCCGACTACCCCGCC
ACGCGCCACACCGTCGATCCAGACCGCCACATCGAGCGGGTCACCGAGCTGCAAGAACTCTTCCTCACGC
GCGTCGGGCTCGACATCGGCAAGGTGTGGGTCGCGGACGACGGCGCCGCGGTGGCGGTCTGGACCACGCC
GGAGAGCGTCGAAGCGGGGGCGGTGTTCGCCGAGATCGGCCCGCGCATGGCCGAGTTGAGCGGTTCCCGG
CTGGCCGCGCAGCAACAGATGGAAGGCCTCCTGGCGCCGCACCGGCCCAAGGAGCCCGCGTGGTTCCTGG
CCACCGTCGGCGTCTCGCCCGACCACCAGGGCAAGGGTCTGGGCAGCGCCGTCGTGCTCCCCGGAGTGGA
GGCGGCCGAGCGCGCCGGGGTGCCCGCCTTCCTGGAGACCTCCGCGCCCCGCAACCTCCCCTTCTACGAG
CGGCTCGGCTTCACCGTCACCGCCGACGTCGAGGTGCCCGAAGGACCGCGCACCTGGTGCATGACCCGCA
AGCCCGGTGCCTGATGTACAAGTAGGATTCGTCGAGGGACCTAATAACTTCGTATAGCATACATTATACG
AAGTTATACATGTTTAAGGGTTCCGGTTCCACTAGGTACAATTCGATATCAAGCTTATCGATAATCAACC
TCTGGATTACAAAATTTGTGAAAGATTGACTGGTATTCTTAACTATGTTGCTCCTTTTACGCTATGTGGA
TACGCTGCTTTAATGCCTTTGTATCATGCTATTGCTTCCCGTATGGCTTTCATTTTCTCCTCCTTGTATA
AATCCTGGTTGCTGTCTCTTTATGAGGAGTTGTGGCCCGTTGTCAGGCAACGTGGCGTGGTGTGCACTGT
GTTTGCTGACGCAACCCCCACTGGTTGGGGCATTGCCACCACCTGTCAGCTCCTTTCCGGGACTTTCGCT
TTCCCCCTCCCTATTGCCACGGCGGAACTCATCGCCGCCTGCCTTGCCCGCTGCTGGACAGGGGCTCGGC
TGTTGGGCACTGACAATTCCGTGGTGTTGTCGGGGAAATCATCGTCCTTTCCTTGGCTGCTCGCCTGTGT
TGCCACCTGGATTCTGCGCGGGACGTCCTTCTGCTACGTCCCTTCGGCCCTCAATCCAGCGGACCTTCCT
TCCCGCGGCCTGCTGCCGGCTCTGCGGCCTCTTCCGCGTCTTCGCCTTCGCCCTCAGACGAGTCGGATCT
CCCTTTGGGCCGCCTCCCCGCATCGATACCGTCGACCTCGATCGAGACCTAGAAAAACATGGAGCAATCA
CAAGTAGCAATACAGCAGCTACCAATGCTGATTGTGCCTGGCTAGAAGCACAAGAGGAGGAGGAGGTGGG
TTTTCCAGTCACACCTCAGGTACCTTTAAGACCAATGACTTACAAGGCAGCTGTAGATCTTAGCCACTTT
TTAAAAGAAAAGGGGGGACTGGAAGGGCTAATTCACTCCCAACGAAGACAAGATATCCTTGATCTGTGGA
TCTACCACACACAAGGCTACTTCCCTGATTGGCAGAACTACACACCAGGGCCAGGGATCAGATATCCACT
GACCTTTGGATGGTGCTACAAGCTAGTACCAGTTGAGCAAGAGAAGGTAGAAGAAGCCAATGAAGGAGAG
AACACCCGCTTGTTACACCCTGTGAGCCTGCATGGGATGGATGACCCGGAGAGAGAAGTATTAGAGTGGA
GGTTTGACAGCCGCCTAGCATTTCATCACATGGCCCGAGAGCTGCATCCGGACTGTACTGGGTCTCTCTG
GTTAGACCAGATCTGAGCCTGGGAGCTCTCTGGCTAACTAGGGAACCCACTGCTTAAGCCTCAATAAAGC
TTGCCTTGAGTGCTTCAAGTAGTGTGTGCCCGTCTGTTGTGTGACTCTGGTAACTAGAGATCCCTCAGAC
CCTTTTAGTCAGTGTGGAAAATCTCTAGCAGCATGTGAGCAAAAGGCCAGCAAAAGGCCAGGAACCGTAA
AAAGGCCGCGTTGCTGGCGTTTTTCCATAGGCTCCGCCCCCCTGACGAGCATCACAAAAATCGACGCTCA
AGTCAGAGGTGGCGAAACCCGACAGGACTATAAAGATACCAGGCGTTTCCCCCTGGAAGCTCCCTCGTGC
GCTCTCCTGTTCCGACCCTGCCGCTTACCGGATACCTGTCCGCCTTTCTCCCTTCGGGAAGCGTGGCGCT
TTCTCATAGCTCACGCTGTAGGTATCTCAGTTCGGTGTAGGTCGTTCGCTCCAAGCTGGGCTGTGTGCAC
GAACCCCCCGTTCAGCCCGACCGCTGCGCCTTATCCGGTAACTATCGTCTTGAGTCCAACCCGGTAAGAC
ACGACTTATCGCCACTGGCAGCAGCCACTGGTAACAGGATTAGCAGAGCGAGGTATGTAGGCGGTGCTAC
AGAGTTCTTGAAGTGGTGGCCTAACTACGGCTACACTAGAAGAACAGTATTTGGTATCTGCGCTCTGCTG
AAGCCAGTTACCTTCGGAAAAAGAGTTGGTAGCTCTTGATCCGGCAAACAAACCACCGCTGGTAGCGGTG
GTTTTTTTGTTTGCAAGCAGCAGATTACGCGCAGAAAAAAAGGATCTCAA
